>Addgene plasmid #27738 | pUT1148-HQ858692 | depositor full sequence | sequence record 13042 | Author sequence
CAAATAATGATTTTATTTTGACTGATAGTGACCTGTTCGTTGCAACAAATTGATGAGCAATGCTTTTTTA
TAATGCCAACTTTGTACAAAAAAGCAGGCTCCGCGGCCGCCCCCTTCACCATGGGGAGGTCGCCGTGCTG
CGAGAAGGCGCACACGAACAAGGGCGCCTGGACCAAGGAGGAGGACCAGCGGCTCGTCGCCTACATCAAG
GCCCACGGCGAAGGCTGCTGGAGGTCGCTCCCCAAGGCCGCGGGCCTGCTGCGCTGCGGCAAGAGCTGCC
GCCTCCGGTGGATCAACTACCTGCGCCCCGACCTCAAGCGCGGCAACTTCACCCAGGAGGAGGACGACGT
CATCATCAAGCTCCACCAGGTCCTCGGAAACAAGTGGTCGCTGATCGCCGCCCAGCTGCCGGGGCGGACG
GACAACGAGATCAAGAACTACTGGAACACGCACATCAAGCGCAAGCTCATCGCCCGGGGCATCGACCCAC
GGACGCACCAGCCGGCGAGTGCCGCCGCAGTTGCCCCCGCCGCCGCCGCCGCCGCCGCCGCGCAAAGCAG
CTTTCGCCACCATGGCGACGACGAGGCGGTGGCGCGGCGCAGCTGCTCGCGAGACAGCGGCTGCATCGCG
GCGCACAGCAGCGACGACGACGACAGCACGTCCGGGTCCCTGCCACACCAACATGCTGTCGGCGGCATCG
ACCTCAACCTCTCGCTAAGCCCACCGACGAGCCAACCGTCATCGCCGGCCGCCGCCAAGGGAGTTGTAGC
TAGCGGATATGGCCAAGGGAGTGAGAGCAAGGGTGGGCGCGCCGACCCAGCTTTCTTGTACAAAGTTGGC
ATTATAAGAAAGCATTGCTTATCAATTTGTTGCAACGAACAGGTCACTATCAGTCAAAATAAAATCATTA
TTTGCCATCCAGCTGATATCCCCTATAGTGAGTCGTATTACATGGTCATAGCTGTTTCCTGGCAGCTCTG
GCCCGTGTCTCAAAATCTCTGATGTTACATTGCACAAGATAAAAATATATCATCATGAACAATAAAACTG
TCTGCTTACATAAACAGTAATACAAGGGGTGTTATGAGCCATATTCAACGGGAAACGTCGAGGCCGCGAT
TAAATTCCAACATGGATGCTGATTTATATGGGTATAAATGGGCTCGCGATAATGTCGGGCAATCAGGTGC
GACAATCTATCGCTTGTATGGGAAGCCCGATGCGCCAGAGTTGTTTCTGAAACATGGCAAAGGTAGCGTT
GCCAATGATGTTACAGATGAGATGGTCAGACTAAACTGGCTGACGGAATTTATGCCTCTTCCGACCATCA
AGCATTTTATCCGTACTCCTGATGATGCATGGTTACTCACCACTGCGATCCCCGGAAAAACAGCATTCCA
GGTATTAGAAGAATATCCTGATTCAGGTGAAAATATTGTTGATGCGCTGGCAGTGTTCCTGCGCCGGTTG
CATTCGATTCCTGTTTGTAATTGTCCTTTTAACAGCGATCGCGTATTTCGTCTCGCTCAGGCGCAATCAC
GAATGAATAACGGTTTGGTTGATGCGAGTGATTTTGATGACGAGCGTAATGGCTGGCCTGTTGAACAAGT
CTGGAAAGAAATGCATAAACTTTTGCCATTCTCACCGGATTCAGTCGTCACTCATGGTGATTTCTCACTT
GATAACCTTATTTTTGACGAGGGGAAATTAATAGGTTGTATTGATGTTGGACGAGTCGGAATCGCAGACC
GATACCAGGATCTTGCCATCCTATGGAACTGCCTCGGTGAGTTTTCTCCTTCATTACAGAAACGGCTTTT
TCAAAAATATGGTATTGATAATCCTGATATGAATAAATTGCAGTTTCATTTGATGCTCGATGAGTTTTTC
TAATCAGAATTGGTTAATTGGTTGTAACACTGGCAGAGCATTACGCTGACTTGACGGGACGGCGCAAGCT
CATGACCAAAATCCCTTAACGTGAGTTACGCGTCGTTCCACTGAGCGTCAGACCCCGTAGAAAAGATCAA
AGGATCTTCTTGAGATCCTTTTTTTCTGCGCGTAATCTGCTGCTTGCAAACAAAAAAACCACCGCTACCA
GCGGTGGTTTGTTTGCCGGATCAAGAGCTACCAACTCTTTTTCCGAAGGTAACTGGCTTCAGCAGAGCGC
AGATACCAAATACTGTCCTTCTAGTGTAGCCGTAGTTAGGCCACCACTTCAAGAACTCTGTAGCACCGCC
TACATACCTCGCTCTGCTAATCCTGTTACCAGTGGCTGCTGCCAGTGGCGATAAGTCGTGTCTTACCGGG
TTGGACTCAAGACGATAGTTACCGGATAAGGCGCAGCGGTCGGGCTGAACGGGGGGTTCGTGCACACAGC
CCAGCTTGGAGCGAACGACCTACACCGAACTGAGATACCTACAGCGTGAGCATTGAGAAAGCGCCACGCT
TCCCGAAGGGAGAAAGGCGGACAGGTATCCGGTAAGCGGCAGGGTCGGAACAGGAGAGCGCACGAGGGAG
CTTCCAGGGGGAAACGCCTGGTATCTTTATAGTCCTGTCGGGTTTCGCCACCTCTGACTTGAGCGTCGAT
TTTTGTGATGCTCGTCAGGGGGGCGGAGCCTATGGAAAAACGCCAGCAACGCGGCCTTTTTACGGTTCCT
GGCCTTTTGCTGGCCTTTTGCTCACATGTTCTTTCCTGCGTTATCCCCTGATTCTGTGGATAACCGTATT
ACCGCCTTTGAGTGAGCTGATACCGCTCGCCGCAGCCGAACGACCGAGCGCAGCGAGTCAGTGAGCGAGG
AAGCGGAAGAGCGCCCAATACGCAAACCGCCTCTCCCCGCGCGTTGGCCGATTCATTAATGCAGCTGGCA
CGACAGGTTTCCCGACTGGAAAGCGGGCAGTGAGCGCAACGCAATTAATACGCGTACCGCTAGCCAGGAA
GAGTTTGTAGAAACGCAAAAAGGCCATCCGTCAGGATGGCCTTCTGCTTAGTTTGATGCCTGGCAGTTTA
TGGCGGGCGTCCTGCCCGCCACCCTCCGGGCCGTTGCTTCACAACGTTCAAATCCGCTCCCGGCGGATTT
GTCCTACTCAGGAGAGCGTTCACCGACAAACAACAGATAAAACGAAAGGCCCAGTCTTCCGACTGAGCCT
TTCGTTTTATTTGATGCCTGGCAGTTCCCTACTCTCGCGTTAACGCTAGCATGGATGTTTTCCCAGTCAC
GACGTTGTAAAACGACGGCCAGTCTTAAGCTCGGGCCC
Features (pLannotate 1.2.2; 11 found; start..end, strand, type, name):
      1..100     +  protein_bind   attL1: mutant version of attL; recombination site for the Gateway® LR reaction LR Clonase™
    121..501     +  CDS            MYB6 (fragment): MYB6_ARATH - Experimental evidence at protein level: Swiss-Prot protein existence level 1. From Arabidopsis thaliana (Mouse-ear cress).
    532..549     -  promoter       chicken β-actin promoter (fragment): contains a 21-bp deletion relative to the standard chicken β-actin promoter
    815..914     -  protein_bind   attL2: mutant version of attL; recombination site for the Gateway® LR reaction LR Clonase™
    932..950     -  promoter       T7 promoter: promoter for bacteriophage T7 RNA polymerase
   1084..1893    +  CDS            KanR: aminoglycoside phosphotransferase; aph(3')-Ia; confers resistance to kanamycin in bacteria or G418 (Geneticin®) in eukaryotes
   2040..2628    +  rep_origin     ori: high-copy-number ColE1/pMB1/pBR322/pUC origin of replication
   2811..2903    +  CDS            lacI (fragment): lac repressor; lacI; The lac repressor binds to the lac operator to inhibit transcription in E. coli. This inhibition can be relieved by adding lactose or isopropyl-β-D-thiogalactopyranoside (IPTG).
   2958..2985    -  terminator     rrnB T2 terminator: transcription terminator T2 from the E. coli rrnB gene
   3117..3160    +  terminator     rrnB T1 terminator: Escherichia coli rrnB; transcription terminator T1 from the E. coli rrnB gene
   3207..3243    -  CDS            lacZα (fragment): LacZα fragment of β-galactosidase; lacZ fragment
