[The description below was written by a language model from this plasmid's Addgene catalogue record and pLannotate feature annotations shown in this document.]
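Description:
pUT1148-HQ858692 is a Gateway entry clone built on the Invitrogen pENTR/D backbone (about 2.6 kb) that carries the coding sequence of the maize (Zea mays) R2R3-type MYB transcription factor ZmMYB8. It belongs to a maize transcription factor ORF collection assembled for functional genomics. The full depositor sequence is 3,258 nt, consistent with the backbone plus the 678 bp insert. The plasmid is maintained in E. coli under kanamycin selection through the aph(3')-Ia KanR gene. It replicates from a ColE1/pUC-type origin, which the annotation describes as high copy although the catalogue entry lists the plasmid as low copy.

The ORF was PCR-amplified from a full-length maize cDNA clone with its native stop codon retained and sits between the attL1 and attL2 recombination sites. An LR Clonase reaction can therefore transfer it in a defined orientation into any attR-containing destination vector, but because of the stop codon only N-terminal fusions or untagged expression are possible. The entry vector provides no plant or eukaryotic promoter for the insert. rrnB T1 and T2 terminators lie upstream of attL1 to insulate the cloning site from read-through transcription, and a T7 promoter lies just outside attL2, facing the insert in antisense orientation. The automated annotation labels the first part of the insert as a fragment of Arabidopsis MYB6, which reflects homology within the conserved MYB DNA-binding domain rather than the insert's actual origin. The very short chicken β-actin promoter, lacI and lacZα hits are probably spurious matches or backbone remnants with no functional role. Typical use is as a source clone for moving ZmMYB8 into expression vectors for studies of protein function, interaction or DNA binding.
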