Addgene plasmid #27738: pUT1148-HQ858692
Depositing lab: John Gray & Erich Grotewold. Depositing organization: University of Toledo. Publication: The Maize TFome--development of a transcription factor open reading frame collection for functional genomics. Burdo B, Gray J, Goetting-Minesky MP, Wittler B, Hunt M, Li T, Velliquette D, Thomas J, Gentzel I, dos Santos Brito M, Mejia-Guerra MK, Connolly LN, Qaisi D, Li W, Casas MI, Doseff AI, Grotewold E. Plant J. 2014 Oct;80(2):356-66. doi: 10.1111/tpj.12623. Epub 2014 Aug 26. PubMed 25053252.
Backbone
  Vector backbone: pENTR/D
  Backbone manufacturer: Invitrogen
  Backbone size w/o insert (bp): 2580
  Vector type: Entry vector
Growth in bacteria
  Bacterial resistance: Kanamycin, 50 μg/mL
  Growth temperature: 37°C
  Growth strain: DH5alpha
  Growth instructions: E. coli TOP10
  Copy number: Low Copy
Gene/Insert
  Gene/Insert name: ZmMYB8 transcription factor from AM156905
  Species: Zea mays
  Insert size (bp): 678
  GenBank ID: HQ858692
  Entrez Gene: myb8
  Cloning method: Restriction Enzyme
  Sequencing primers: 5′ M13 For; 3′ M13 Rev
Terms and licenses: Academic/Nonprofit Terms; Industry Terms: Not Available to Industry
Depositor comments: This CDS was amplified using PCR from a full length cDNA template from the Maize Full-length cDNA Project (www.maizecdna.org) and the PCR product included the stop codon. The PCR product was cloned into a Gateway pENTR/D vector. Further information on this gene may be obtained at www.grassius.org using the GenBank number. (The second half of the plasmid name is the GenBank Number for the sequence of the insert)
How to cite: pUT1148-HQ858692 was a gift from John Gray & Erich Grotewold (Addgene plasmid # 27738 ; http://n2t.net/addgene:27738 ; RRID:Addgene_27738)
