>Addgene plasmid #27738 | pUT1148-HQ858692 | addgene partial sequence | sequence record 34064 | 27738 with M13pUC-fwd
TGATTTTATTTTGACTGATAGTGACCTGTTCGTTGCAACAAATTGATGAGCAATGCTTTTTTATAATGCC
AACTTTGTACAAAAAAGCAGGCTCCGCGGCCGCCCCCTTCACCATGGGGAGGTCGCCGTGCTGCGAGAAG
GCGCACACGAACAAGGGCGCCTGGACCAAGGAGGAGGACCAGCGGCTCGTCGCCTACATCAAGGCCCACG
GCGAAGGCTGCTGGAGGTCGCTCCCCAAGGCCGCGGGCCTGCTGCGCTGCGGCAAGAGCTGCCGCCTCCG
GTGGATCAACTACCTGCGCCCCGACCTCAAGCGCGGCAACTTCACCCAGGAGGAGGACGACGTCATCATC
AAGCTCCACCAGGTCCTCGGAAACAAGTGGTCGCTGATCGCCGCCCAGCTGCCGGGGCGGACGGACAACG
AGATCAAGAACTACTGGAACACGCACATCAAGCGCAAGCTCATCGCCCGGGGCATCGACCCACGGACGCA
CCAGCCGGCGAGTGCCGCCGCAGTTGCCCCCGCCGCCGCCGCCGCCGCCGCCGCGCAAAGCAGCTTTCGC
CACCATGGCGACGACGAGGCGGTGGCGCGGCGCAGCTGCTCGCGAGACAGCGGCTGCATCGCGGCGCACA
GCA
